Addgene plasmid #139031: pJF5
Purpose: MosSCI SapTrap assembly: Cassette 2 for 4- or 5-cassette system
Depositing lab: Erik Griffin. Depositing organization: Dartmouth College and Medical School. Publication: SapTrap Assembly of Caenorhabditis elegans MosSCI Transgene Vectors. Fan X, Henau S, Feinstein J, Miller SI, Han B, Frokjaer-Jensen C, Griffin EE. G3 (Bethesda). 2019 Dec 17. pii: g3.119.400822. doi: 10.1534/g3.119.400822. PubMed 31848219.
Backbone
  Vector backbone: Zero blunt TOPO
  Backbone manufacturer: Thermo Fisher Scientific
  Backbone size w/o insert (bp): 3519
  Vector type: Worm Expression
Growth in bacteria
  Bacterial resistance: Kanamycin, 50 μg/mL
  Growth temperature: 37°C
  Growth strain: DH5alpha
  Copy number: High Copy
Gene/Insert
  Gene/Insert name: gfp (no STOP codon, PATC introns)
  Species: C. elegans (nematode)
  Cloning method: TOPO Cloning
Terms and licenses: Academic/Nonprofit Terms; Industry Terms: Not Available to Industry
How to cite: pJF5 was a gift from Erik Griffin (Addgene plasmid # 139031 ; http://n2t.net/addgene:139031 ; RRID:Addgene_139031)
