[The description below was written by a language model from this plasmid's Addgene catalogue record and pLannotate feature annotations shown in this document.]
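Description:
pJF5 is a donor ("cassette") plasmid for the SapTrap assembly system used to build MosSCI single-copy transgene vectors for Caenorhabditis elegans. It supplies the second cassette position in the four- or five-cassette assembly schemes. The backbone is the commercial Zero Blunt TOPO cloning vector. It replicates in E. coli from a high-copy ColE1/pUC-type origin and is selected with kanamycin through the Tn5-derived NeoR/KanR gene. A bleomycin/Zeocin resistance gene (BleoR) is also annotated. The insert was introduced by TOPO cloning into the lacZα–ccdB region, which is why only fragments of those elements appear. The lac promoter/operator and the SP6 and T7 promoters flanking the cloning site are standard backbone features rather than functional parts of the worm transgene.

The insert is a gfp coding sequence without a stop codon, so it can be joined in frame to a downstream coding cassette to make an N-terminal or internal GFP fusion. The feature table shows four separate GFP-matching segments spread over roughly 3.5 kb. This fits exons separated by three large introns, which the record calls PATC introns. PATCs (periodic A/T clusters) are sequence motifs generally used in C. elegans transgenes to counter germline silencing. The short "LEU2 promoter" hits inside these gaps are most likely spurious matches to AT-rich intron sequence. The plasmid carries no worm promoter or 3′ UTR of its own, since other cassettes supply these during assembly. The SapI sites implied by the SapTrap method are not annotated in the feature table.
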