Features (pLannotate 1.2.2; 20 found; start..end, strand, type, name):
      2..94      +  CDS            lacI (fragment): lac repressor; lacI; The lac repressor binds to the lac operator to inhibit transcription in E. coli. This inhibition can be relieved by adding lactose or isopropyl-β-D-thiogalactopyranoside (IPTG).
    107..128     +  protein_bind   CAP binding site: CAP binding activates transcription in the presence of cAMP. E. coli catabolite activator protein
    143..173     +  promoter       lac promoter: promoter for the E. coli lac operon
    181..197     +  protein_bind   lac operator: The lac repressor binds to the lac operator to inhibit transcription in E. coli. This inhibition can be relieved by adding lactose or isopropyl-β-D-thiogalactopyranoside (IPTG). lac repressor encoded by lacI
    239..257     +  promoter       SP6 promoter: promoter for bacteriophage SP6 RNA polymerase
    398..616     +  CDS            (3-F)Tyr-EGFP (fragment): (3-F)Tyr-EGFP is a basic (constitutively fluorescent) green fluorescent protein published in 2004, derived from Aequorea victoria.
   1229..1249    +  promoter       LEU2 promoter (fragment): S. cerevisiae LEU2
   1437..1457    +  promoter       LEU2 promoter (fragment): S. cerevisiae LEU2
   1517..1621    +  CDS            (3-F)Tyr-EGFP (fragment): (3-F)Tyr-EGFP is a basic (constitutively fluorescent) green fluorescent protein published in 2004, derived from Aequorea victoria.
   2580..2774    +  CDS            (3-F)Tyr-EGFP (fragment): (3-F)Tyr-EGFP is a basic (constitutively fluorescent) green fluorescent protein published in 2004, derived from Aequorea victoria.
   3665..3931    +  CDS            usGFP (fragment): usGFP is a basic (constitutively fluorescent) green fluorescent protein published in 2014, derived from Aequorea victoria.
   4025..4043    -  promoter       T7 promoter: promoter for bacteriophage T7 RNA polymerase
   4046..4193    +  CDS            lacZα (fragment): LacZα fragment of β-galactosidase; lacZ fragment
   4203..4506    +  CDS            ccdB (fragment): CcdB, a bacterial toxin that poisons DNA gyrase; ccdB; Plasmids containing the ccdB gene cannot be propagated in standard E. coli strains.
   4554..4823    +  CDS            tnpA (fragment): TN5P_ECOLX - Also known as tnp. Experimental evidence at protein level: Swiss-Prot protein existence level 1. Mediates transposition of transposon Tn5 by a 'cut and paste' mechanism. First, the monomeric transposase binds the 19 bp inverted DNA repeats flanking the transposon. Then, dimerization of the DNA- bound transposase creates a synaptic DNA complex. After nicking of the first DNA strand, excision of the transposon proceeds through a series of intermediates. The transposase then mediates the insertion of the transposon at a new site by strand transfer. The activity of the wild- type tran
   4855..5649    +  CDS            NeoR/KanR: aminoglycoside phosphotransferase from Tn5; aph(3')-II (or nptII); confers resistance to neomycin, kanamycin, and G418 (Geneticin®)
   5670..5720    -  misc_feature   bom (fragment): basis of mobility region from pBR322
   5747..5835    +  promoter       AmpR promoter (fragment): bla
   5855..6229    +  CDS            BleoR: antibiotic-binding protein; Sh ble from Streptoalloteichus hindustanus; confers resistance to bleomycin, phleomycin, and Zeocin™
   6367..6955    +  rep_origin     ori: high-copy-number ColE1/pMB1/pBR322/pUC origin of replication
>Addgene plasmid #139031 | pJF5 | addgene full sequence | sequence record 273915 | Addgene NGS Result
AGCGCCCAATACGCAAACCGCCTCTCCCCGCGCGTTGGCCGATTCATTAATGCAGCTGGCACGACAGGTT
TCCCGACTGGAAAGCGGGCAGTGAGCGCAACGCAATTAATGTGAGTTAGCTCACTCATTAGGCACCCCAG
GCTTTACACTTTATGCTTCCGGCTCGTATGTTGTGTGGAATTGTGAGCGGATAACAATTTCACACAGGAA
ACAGCTATGACCATGATTACGCCAAGCTATTTAGGTGACACTATAGAATACTCAAGCTATGCATCAAGCT
TGGTACCGAGCTCGGATCCACTAGTAACGGCCGCCAGTGTGCTGGAATTCGCCCTTGCAGCTCTTCGATG
TCCAAGGTAACACTTAGTTTTTGTTGCTCTGTTTAAAAATTAATTTTAAGGGAGAGGAGCTGTTCACCGG
AGTCGTCCCAATCCTCGTCGAGCTCGACGGGGACGTCAACGGACACAAGTTCTCCGTGTCCGGAGAGGGA
GAGGGAGATGCCACCTACGGAAAGCTCACCCTCAAGTTCATCTGCACCACCGGAAAGCTCCCAGTCCCAT
GGCCAACCCTCGTCACCACCTTCTGCTACGGAGTCCAATGCTTCTCCCGTTACCCAGGTAAGTTTTCTGT
TTTATTTACTTGTTTTGAGAATTGGGATTTTTAGCTGAAAAATTGGATTTTAAGATGAAAAATTGAAATT
TTCAACTAAAAATTTCAATTTTTAGCTGAAAAGTTAAATTTTTAGCTAAAGAGTGGGATTTTTAGTTGAA
AAATCGAGATTTCTAGCTAAAAAGTATGATTTTTAGCTGAAAGATTGGAATTTTAAGCAGAAAAAATTGT
ATTTTTAGCTGATAAATCAAATTTTAAGCGGAAAAATTTGAATTTTTAGCTAAAAAATTCCATTTTCAAC
TAAAAATCGTGATTTTTAGCTTTAAAAATTGGATTTTTAGCTGAAAAATCGGATTTTTAGCTGAAAATTG
AAATTTTTTAGTTAAAAAGTGAGATTTTTTAACAGAAAAGTGAGATTTTTAGTTAAAAAATAATATTTTT
AGCTAAAAAATACAATTTTCAACTAAAGATCGTGATTTTTAGCTTTAAAAATTGGATTTTTAGCTAAAAA
ATCGGATTTTTAGCTGAAAATTGAAATTTTTTAGTTAAAAAGTGGGATTTTAAGATGAAAAGTGAGATTT
TTTAGCTGAAAAGTGAGATTTTCAGCTAAAAAATACAATTTTCAACTGAAAAATTGGGATTTTTAGCTTT
AAAAATTGGATTTTCAGCTTTAAAAATTGGATTTTTAGCTGAAAAGTGAGATTTTTAGTTGAAAAATTGA
AATGTTTAGCTGAAAAATTGGAATTTTTAAGTAAAAAAGTGGGATTTTAAGATGAAAAGTGAGATGTTTT
TAGCTGAAAAGTGAGATTTTTAGCTAAAAAATACAATTTTCAACTGAAAAATTGGGATTTTTAGCTCAAA
AGTGGGACGAAAGACGAAAAAAAAAATCGATTTTTTACCAAAAATTAGATTTTCAGACCACATGAAGCGT
CACGACTTCTTCAAGTCCGCCATGCCAGAGGGATACGTCCAAGAGCGTACCATCTTCTTCAAGGACGACG
GAAACTACAAGGTAAGTTATGTACGCGATTTCTCGGCGAAAAAATGGACTTTTTTGCTCAAAAACTGAAT
TTTTCAGCTTTTTTTGCACTGAAAATGCTGAAAATTGGTTTTTTTGCTGAAAATTCACCGAAAAAAGCTG
AAAATATTGCAGAAATCGACGAAAAATGCCTTTTTTGCTGAAATTTCAGCCAGAAAATTGTTCAGAATCG
CAATTTCCTGCCAAAATCGACGTTTTTCGGCGAAAATTGGTAGATTTTGAACCGAAAATTGTGAAAAATG
GACTTTTTTGCTCAAAAACAGACTTTTTGAGCTTTTTTCACACTGAAAATGGTGGAAAATTGGATTTTCC
AGCAGAAAATTCGGAAATTTTCAATTTTTGGCGGAAATTTGACGAAAAATATATGAAAAACACCGATTTT
TGTCTGAAAAAGTTCAAAAGCCGAAAAATTGGCCAAAAATCTCCAAAATCGGACTTTTCTGGCGTTTTTC
GTGGAAAAATTGAAATTTTTTTGAAAAATTGAGCAAAAATCGCCGAAAAACCGCTAAAAAAACTGCCGAA
ATTGGCAATTTTGAGCTTAAAAAAACTTGAAAAATGCTCAAAATTACCCAATTTTCACCGGAAATTGAGC
TAAAATCGTCGAAAAAGACTGAATTTTCAATTTTTAGCTGAAAATCTGCCTATTTTCGGCTAAAATTGCT
TTAAAAACATTAAAATTCAAATTTTTTGGCTAAAAATACTCAGATTGCCCTTTTTTTTCTCCAAAAATGA
CAAAAAAAAAATCAATCAGAAAAATGCGATTTTTTTTACAAAAATTGGCTTCAAAACGTCTAAATTCTCC
CTAATTTTTGCTGCTGAAAATTGTGCAAAAATCACCGAAAAATGACGATTTTAGGCTGAAAATCTTCAAA
AAAAGCTCAAAATTCCCCACTTTTCACCGGAAAAAGACGAAAAAAGCTCCAAATTTATCGATTAACATTT
TCAGACCCGTGCCGAGGTCAAGTTCGAGGGAGACACCCTCGTCAACCGTATCGAGCTCAAGGGAATCGAC
TTCAAGGAGGACGGTAACATCCTGGGACACAAGCTGGAGTACAACTACAACTCCCACAACGTCTACATCA
TGGCCGACAAGCAAAAGAACGGAATCAAGGTCAACTTCAAGGTAAGTTCTTTTTTTTGCTCGTTTTTGAG
TGAAAAATTGATGGAATTCACAAAAAATGGCCAAAGAATCCTCAAAATTGGCCGAAAATTCTGAAAAATG
ACCTAAAAATCACCGAAAAACGGCCAAAAATTATCTGAAAATCGCCGAAAATCTCAAATTTTGAGGAAAT
TCCCGCTAAAAATTAATAAAAATCACCGAAAAAAGGCCAAAAATTACCTAATAAAGGCCGAAAATCGCCT
AAAAAGGCCAAAAATTCTGAAAAATGGCCAAATTTCAATTTTTCACACACAAAAAATCCCTGAATTTTCT
ATTTTTACTCGAAAAACTGTGGATTTACGGGGGTAAAAATTCAGTTTTTAGTGCTATTTCACAAGAAAAA
CACAGCATTTTCGACAAAAACTCCGATTTTTAAGCCAAAAATTTGAGGTTTTTAGTTTTTTACGTGAAAA
CCTGAACTTTTTGCCAAAAAAACACTTTTTTTTAGACTAAAAATCAATTTTCGATCAAAAATCACTAATT
TTGCCTGAAAAAATATAGATTTTTCCACTTTTTCACTGAAAAAAAACTGGATTTTCACTAGAAAATCAAG
TTGTTTTTAGACCAAAAATTTTATTTTTCCGCTGAAAATTATCGTTTTTCAGTCAATTTTCAGCTAAAAA
TCCCTGAAATTCTGGATTTTCAGCCAAAAAACTCGAAATTTTCCAAAAAAACCCCGTTTAAAAATGAGTT
TAGACTGAAAATTCCGATTTTTGAGCCAAAAATTTGATTTTTAATCGAAAAAAATTGGATTTTCAACCAA
AAAATCAGTTTTTCAGTGATTTTTAGAGTAAAAATCACTGATTTTAACACAAAATTCCAGTTTTTCGTGA
TTTTTCACTAGAAAATCCCGATTTTTCCCCAAAAAATCCATTTTTCCGACTAAAAATCCCCAAAGTAATT
TTCAGATCCGTCACAACATCGAGGACGGATCGGTCCAACTCGCCGACCACTACCAACAAAACACCCCAAT
CGGTGACGGACCAGTCCTCCTCCCAGACAACCACTACCTCTCCACCCAATCCGCCCTCTCCAAGGACCCA
AACGAGAAGCGTGACCACATGGTCCTCCTCGAGTTCGTCACCGCCGCCGGAATCACCCACGGAATGGACG
AGCTCTACAAGGGAAGCGGCGGTCGAAGAGCTGCAAGGGCGAATTCTGCAGATATCCATCACACTGGCGG
CCGCTCGAGCATGCATCTAGAGGGCCCAATTCGCCCTATAGTGAGTCGTATTACAATTCACTGGCCGTCG
TTTTACAACGTCGTGACTGGGAAAACCCTGGCGTTACCCAACTTAATCGCCTTGCAGCACATCCCCCTTT
CGCCAGCTGGCGTAATAGCGAAGAGGCCCGCACCGATCGCCCTTCCCAACAGTTGCGCAGCCTATACGTA
CGGCAGTTTAAGGTTTACACCTATAAAAGAGAGAGCCGTTATCGTCTGTTTGTGGATGTACAGAGTGATA
TTATTGACACGCCGGGGCGACGGATGGTGATCCCCCTGGCCAGTGCACGTCTGCTGTCAGATAAAGTCTC
CCGTGAACTTTACCCGGTGGTGCATATCGGGGATGAAAGCTGGCGCATGATGACCACCGATATGGCCAGT
GTGCCGGTCTCCGTTATCGGGGAAGAAGTGGCTGATCTCAGCCACCGCGAAAATGACATCAAAAACGCCA
TTAACCTGATGTTCTGGGGAATATAAATGTCAGGCATGAGATTATCAAAAAGGATCTTCACCTAGATCCT
TTTCACGTAGAAAGCCAGTCCGCAGAAACGGTGCTGACCCCGGATGAATGTCAGCTACTGGGCTATCTGG
ACAAGGGAAAACGCAAGCGCAAAGAGAAAGCAGGTAGCTTGCAGTGGGCTTACATGGCGATAGCTAGACT
GGGCGGTTTTATGGACAGCAAGCGAACCGGAATTGCCAGCTGGGGCGCCCTCTGGTAAGGTTGGGAAGCC
CTGCAAAGTAAACTGGATGGCTTTCTTGCCGCCAAGGATCTGATGGCGCAGGGGATCAAGCTCTGATCAA
GAGACAGGATGAGGATCGTTTCGCATGATTGAACAAGATGGATTGCACGCAGGTTCTCCGGCCGCTTGGG
TGGAGAGGCTATTCGGCTATGACTGGGCACAACAGACAATCGGCTGCTCTGATGCCGCCGTGTTCCGGCT
GTCAGCGCAGGGGCGCCCGGTTCTTTTTGTCAAGACCGACCTGTCCGGTGCCCTGAATGAACTGCAAGAC
GAGGCAGCGCGGCTATCGTGGCTGGCCACGACGGGCGTTCCTTGCGCAGCTGTGCTCGACGTTGTCACTG
AAGCGGGAAGGGACTGGCTGCTATTGGGCGAAGTGCCGGGGCAGGATCTCCTGTCATCTCACCTTGCTCC
TGCCGAGAAAGTATCCATCATGGCTGATGCAATGCGGCGGCTGCATACGCTTGATCCGGCTACCTGCCCA
TTCGACCACCAAGCGAAACATCGCATCGAGCGAGCACGTACTCGGATGGAAGCCGGTCTTGTCGATCAGG
ATGATCTGGACGAAGAGCATCAGGGGCTCGCGCCAGCCGAACTGTTCGCCAGGCTCAAGGCGAGCATGCC
CGACGGCGAGGATCTCGTCGTGACCCATGGCGATGCCTGCTTGCCGAATATCATGGTGGAAAATGGCCGC
TTTTCTGGATTCATCGACTGTGGCCGGCTGGGTGTGGCGGACCGCTATCAGGACATAGCGTTGGCTACCC
GTGATATTGCTGAAGAGCTTGGCGGCGAATGGGCTGACCGCTTCCTCGTGCTTTACGGTATCGCCGCTCC
CGATTCGCAGCGCATCGCCTTCTATCGCCTTCTTGACGAGTTCTTCTGAATTATTAACGCTTACAATTTC
CTGATGCGGTATTTTCTCCTTACGCATCTGTGCGGTATTTCACACCGCATCAGGTGGCACTTTTCGGGGA
AATGTGCGCGGAACCCCTATTTGTTTATTTTTCTAAATACATTCAAATATGTATCCGCTCATGAGACAAT
AACCCTGATAAATGCTTCAATAATAGCACGTGAGGAGGGCCACCATGGCCAAGTTGACCAGTGCCGTTCC
GGTGCTCACCGCGCGCGACGTCGCCGGAGCGGTCGAGTTCTGGACCGACCGGCTCGGGTTCTCCCGGGAC
TTCGTGGAGGACGACTTCGCCGGTGTGGTCCGGGACGACGTGACCCTGTTCATCAGCGCGGTCCAGGACC
AGGTGGTGCCGGACAACACCCTGGCCTGGGTGTGGGTGCGCGGCCTGGACGAGCTGTACGCCGAGTGGTC
GGAGGTCGTGTCCACGAACTTCCGGGACGCCTCCGGGCCGGCCATGACCGAGATCGGCGAGCAGCCGTGG
GGGCGGGAGTTCGCCCTGCGCGACCCGGCCGGCAACTGCGTGCACTTCGTGGCCGAGGAGCAGGACTGAC
ACGTGCTAAAACTTCATTTTTAATTTAAAAGGATCTAGGTGAAGATCCTTTTTGATAATCTCATGACCAA
AATCCCTTAACGTGAGTTTTCGTTCCACTGAGCGTCAGACCCCGTAGAAAAGATCAAAGGATCTTCTTGA
GATCCTTTTTTTCTGCGCGTAATCTGCTGCTTGCAAACAAAAAAACCACCGCTACCAGCGGTGGTTTGTT
TGCCGGATCAAGAGCTACCAACTCTTTTTCCGAAGGTAACTGGCTTCAGCAGAGCGCAGATACCAAATAC
TGTTCTTCTAGTGTAGCCGTAGTTAGGCCACCACTTCAAGAACTCTGTAGCACCGCCTACATACCTCGCT
CTGCTAATCCTGTTACCAGTGGCTGCTGCCAGTGGCGATAAGTCGTGTCTTACCGGGTTGGACTCAAGAC
GATAGTTACCGGATAAGGCGCAGCGGTCGGGCTGAACGGGGGGTTCGTGCACACAGCCCAGCTTGGAGCG
AACGACCTACACCGAACTGAGATACCTACAGCGTGAGCTATGAGAAAGCGCCACGCTTCCCGAAGGGAGA
AAGGCGGACAGGTATCCGGTAAGCGGCAGGGTCGGAACAGGAGAGCGCACGAGGGAGCTTCCAGGGGGAA
ACGCCTGGTATCTTTATAGTCCTGTCGGGTTTCGCCACCTCTGACTTGAGCGTCGATTTTTGTGATGCTC
GTCAGGGGGGCGGAGCCTATGGAAAAACGCCAGCAACGCGGCCTTTTTACGGTTCCTGGCCTTTTGCTGG
CCTTTTGCTCACATGTTCTTTCCTGCGTTATCCCCTGATTCTGTGGATAACCGTATTACCGCCTTTGAGT
GAGCTGATACCGCTCGCCGCAGCCGAACGACCGAGCGCAGCGAGTCAGTGAGCGAGGAAGCGGAAG
