>Addgene plasmid #139031 | pJF5 | depositor partial sequence | sequence record 268986 | gfp with 2 SapI sites
GCAGCTCTTCGATGTCCAAGGTAACACTTAGTTTTTGTTGCTCTGTTTAAAAATTAATTTTAAGGGAGAG
GAGCTGTTCACCGGAGTCGTCCCAATCCTCGTCGAGCTCGACGGGGACGTCAACGGACACAAGTTCTCCG
TGTCCGGAGAGGGAGAGGGAGATGCCACCTACGGAAAGCTCACCCTCAAGTTCATCTGCACCACCGGAAA
GCTCCCAGTCCCATGGCCAACCCTCGTCACCACCTTCTGCTACGGAGTCCAATGCTTCTCCCGTTACCCA
GGTAAGTTTTCTGTTTTATTTACTTGTTTCTGAGAATTGGGATTTTTAGCTGAAAAATTGGATTTTAAGA
TGAAAAATTGAAATTTTCAACTAAAAATTTCAATTTTTAGCTGAAAAGTTAAATTTTTAGCTAAAGAGTG
GGATTTTTAGTTGAAAAATCGAGATTTCTAGCTAAAAAGTATGATTTTTAGCTGAAAGATTGGAATTTTA
AGCAGAAAAAATTGTATTTTTAGCTGATAAATCAAATTTTAAGCGGAAAAATTTGAATTTTTAGCTAAAA
AATTCCATTTTCAACTAAAAATCGTGATTTTTAGCTTTAAAAATTGGATTTTTAGCTGAAAAATCGGATT
TTTAGCTGAAAATTGAAATTTTTTAGTTAAAAAGTGAGATTTTTTAACAGAAAAGTGAGATTTTTAGTTA
AAAAATAATATTTTTAGCTAAAAAATACAATTTTCAACTAAAGATCGTGATTTTTAGCTTTAAAAATTGG
ATTTTTAGCTAAAAAATCGGATTTTTAGCTGAAAATTGAAATTTTTTAGTTAAAAAGTGGGATTTTAAGA
TGAAAAGTGAGATTTTTTAGCTGAAAAGTGAGATTTTCAGCTAAAAAATACAATTTTCAACTGAAAAATT
GGGATTTTTAGCTTTAAAAATTGGATTTTCAGCTTTAAAAATTGGATTTTTAGCTGAAAAGTGAGATTTT
TAGTTGAAAAATTGAAATGTTTAGCTGAAAAATTGGAATTTTTAAGTAAAAAAGTGGGATTTTAAGATGA
AAAGTGAGATGTTTTTAGCTGAAAAGTGAGATTTTTAGCTAAAAAATACAATTTTCAACTGAAAAATTGG
GATTTTTAGCTCAAAAGTGGGACGAAAGACGAAAAAAAAAATCGATTTTTTACCAAAAATTAGATTTTCA
GACCACATGAAGCGTCACGACTTCTTCAAGTCCGCCATGCCAGAGGGATACGTCCAAGAGCGTACCATCT
TCTTCAAGGACGACGGAAACTACAAGGTAAGTTATGTACGCGATTTCTCGGCGAAAAAATGGACTTTTTT
GCTCAAAAACTGAATTTTTCAGCTTTTTTTGCACTGAAAATGCTGAAAATTGGTTTTTTTGCTGAAAATT
CACCGAAAAAAGCTGAAAATATTGCAGAAATCGACGAAAAATGCCTTTTTTGCTGAAATTTCAGCCAGAA
AATTGTTCAGAATCGCAATTTCCTGCCAAAATCGACGTTTTTCGGCGAAAATTGGTAGATTTTGAACCGA
AAATTGTGAAAAATGGACTTTTTTGCTCAAAAACAGACTTTTTGAGCTTTTTTCACACTGAAAATGGTGG
AAAATTGGATTTTCCAGCAGAAAATTCGGAAATTTTCAATTTTTGGCGGAAATTTGACGAAAAATATATG
AAAAACACCGATTTTTGTCTGAAAAAGTTCAAAAGCCGAAAAATTGGCCAAAAATCTCCAAAATCGGACT
TTTCTGGCGTTTTTCGTGGAAAAATTGAAATTTTTTTGAAAAATTGAGCAAAAATCGCCGAAAAACCGCT
AAAAAAACTGCCGAAATTGGCAATTTTGAGCTTAAAAAAACTTGAAAAATGCTCAAAATTACCCAATTTT
CACCGGAAATTGAGCTAAAATCGTCGAAAAAGACTGAATTTTCAATTTTTAGCTGAAAATCTGCCTATTT
TCGGCTAAAATTGCTTTAAAAACATTAAAATTCAAATTTTTTGGCTAAAAATACTCAGATTGCCCTTTTT
TTTCTCCAAAAATGACAAAAAAAAAATCAATCAGAAAAATGCGATTTTTTTTACAAAAATTGGCTTCAAA
ACGTCTAAATTCTCCCTAATTTTTGCTGCTGAAAATTGTGCAAAAATCACCGAAAAATGACGATTTTAGG
CTGAAAATCTTCAAAAAAAGCTCAAAATTCCCCACTTTTCACCGGAAAAAGACGAAAAAAGCTCCAAATT
TATCGATTAACATTTTCAGACCCGTGCCGAGGTCAAGTTCGAGGGAGACACCCTCGTCAACCGTATCGAG
CTCAAGGGAATCGACTTCAAGGAGGACGGTAACATCCTGGGACACAAGCTGGAGTACAACTACAACTCCC
ACAACGTCTACATCATGGCCGACAAGCAAAAGAACGGAATCAAGGTCAACTTCAAGGTAAGTTCTTTTTT
TTGCTCGTTTTTGAGTGAAAAATTGATGGAATTCACAAAAAATGGCCAAAGAATCCTCAAAATTGGCCGA
AAATTCTGAAAAATGACCTAAAAATCACCGAAAAACGGCCAAAAATTATCTGAAAATCGCCGAAAATCTC
AAATTTTGAGGAAATTCCCGCTAAAAATTAATAAAAATCACCGAAAAAAGGCCAAAAATTACCTAATAAA
GGCCGAAAATCGCCTAAAAAGGCCAAAAATTCTGAAAAATGGCCAAATTTCAATTTTTCACACACAAAAA
ATCCCTGAATTTTCTATTTTTACTCGAAAAACTGTGGATTTACGGGGGTAAAAATTCAGTTTTTAGTGCT
ATTTCACAAGAAAAACACAGCATTTTCGACAAAAACTCCGATTTTTAAGCCAAAAATTTGAGGTTTTTAG
TTTTTTACGTGAAAACCTGAACTTTTTGCCAAAAAAACACTTTTTTTTAGACTAAAAATCAATTTTCGAT
CAAAAATCACTAATTTTGCCTGAAAAAATATAGATTTTTCCACTTTTTCACTGAAAAAAAACTGGATTTT
CACTAGAAAATCAAGTTGTTTTTAGACCAAAAATTTTATTTTTCCGCTGAAAATTATCGTTTTTCAGTCA
ATTTTCAGCTAAAAATCCCTGAAATTCTGGATTTTCAGCCAAAAAACTCGAAATTTTCCAAAAAAACCCC
GTTTAAAAATGAGTTTAGACTGAAAATTCCGATTTTTGAGCCAAAAATTTGATTTTTAATCGAAAAAAAT
TGGATTTTCAACCAAAAAATCAGTTTTTCAGTGATTTTTAGAGTAAAAATCACTGATTTTAACACAAAAT
TCCAGTTTTTCGTGATTTTTCACTAGAAAATCCCGATTTTTCCCCAAAAAATCCATTTTTCCGACTAAAA
ATCCCCAAAGTAATTTTCAGATCCGTCACAACATCGAGGACGGATCGGTCCAACTCGCCGACCACTACCA
ACAAAACACCCCAATCGGTGACGGACCAGTCCTCCTCCCAGACAACCACTACCTCTCCACCCAATCCGCC
CTCTCCAAGGACCCAAACGAGAAGCGTGACCACATGGTCCTCCTCGAGTTCGTCACCGCCGCCGGAATCA
CCCACGGAATGGACGAGCTCTACAAGGGAAGCGGCGGTCGAAGAGCTGC
